Addgene plasmid #14891: pBad-EBFP2
Purpose: Bacterial expression of EBFP2 blue fluorescent protein
Depositing lab: Robert Campbell. Depositing organization: University of Alberta. Publication: Exploration of New Chromophore Structures Leads to the Identification of Improved Blue Fluorescent Proteins. Ai HW, Shaner NC, Cheng Z, Tsien RY, Campbell RE. Biochemistry. 2007 May 22;46(20):5904-10. doi: 10.1021/bi700199g PubMed 17444659.
Backbone
  Vector backbone: pBad/His B
  Backbone manufacturer: Invitrogen
  Backbone size w/o insert (bp): 4100
  Vector type: Bacterial Expression
Growth in bacteria
  Bacterial resistance: Ampicillin, 100 μg/mL
  Growth temperature: 37°C
  Growth strain: DH5alpha
  Copy number: Low Copy
Gene/Insert
  Gene/Insert name: EBFP2 (alt name: EBFP2 blue fluorescent protein)
  Species: evolved fluorescent protein
  Insert size (bp): 720
  Mutation: The fluorescent protein was inserted between XhoI and EcoR1 of pBad/His B. There is an extra 'C' after XhoI to avoid the frameshift.
  GenBank ID: EF517318
  Tag / fusion protein: His (N terminal on backbone)
  Cloning method: Restriction Enzyme; 5′ cloning site XhoI (not destroyed); 3′ cloning site EcoRI (not destroyed)
  Sequencing primers: 5′ ATGCCATAGCATTTTTATCC; 3′ GATTTAATCTGTATCAGG
Terms and licenses: Academic/Nonprofit Terms; Industry Terms: Not Available to Industry
How to cite: pBad-EBFP2 was a gift from Robert Campbell (Addgene plasmid # 14891 ; http://n2t.net/addgene:14891 ; RRID:Addgene_14891)
