[The description below was written by a language model from this plasmid's Addgene catalogue record and pLannotate feature annotations shown in this document.]
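Description:
pBad-EBFP2 is a bacterial expression plasmid built on the Invitrogen pBad/His B backbone, carrying the coding sequence for EBFP2, an evolved enhanced blue fluorescent variant of GFP. The roughly 720 bp insert sits between the XhoI and EcoRI sites of the backbone, both of which remain intact; an extra cytosine was added after XhoI to keep the fluorescent protein in frame with the upstream vector-encoded leader. The plasmid is propagated in E. coli under ampicillin selection through a β-lactamase gene with its own promoter, and replicates from a ColE1/pMB1-type origin. The catalogue lists it as low copy. The annotation also finds the pBR322 bom region, short remnants of rop and the tetracycline resistance gene, and an M13 phage origin that could support single-stranded DNA production. The sequenced record is 5,429 nt, somewhat larger than the sum of the stated backbone and insert sizes.

Expression is driven by the araBAD promoter, with the divergently transcribed araC regulator on the same plasmid, so that transcription is induced by L-arabinose and kept low in its absence. Downstream of the promoter are a phage T7 gene 10 ribosome binding site, a short His-tag region (annotated as a fragment of a composite tag), and the T7 gene 10 leader peptide, followed by the EBFP2 open reading frame, which the annotation describes as mammalian codon-optimized. The product is therefore an N-terminally His-tagged EBFP2 suitable for metal-affinity purification. Transcription ends at the rrnB T1 and T2 terminators, which are preceded by a 5S rRNA segment. The construct is used for arabinose-regulated production of EBFP2 in bacteria, for example to obtain purified protein for characterization.
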