Features (pLannotate 1.2.2; 17 found; start..end, strand, type, name):
     10..96      +  terminator     rrnB T1 terminator: Escherichia coli rrnB; transcription terminator T1 from the E. coli rrnB gene
    188..215     +  terminator     rrnB T2 terminator: transcription terminator T2 from the E. coli rrnB gene
    234..325     +  promoter       AmpR promoter: bla
    326..1186    +  CDS            AmpR: β-lactamase; bla; confers resistance to ampicillin, carbenicillin, and related antibiotics
   1228..1608    +  rep_origin     M13 ori (sequence partly withheld): M13 bacteriophage origin of replication; arrow indicates direction of (+) strand synthesis
   1794..2382    +  rep_origin     ori: high-copy-number ColE1/pMB1/pBR322/pUC origin of replication
   2568..2708    -  misc_feature   bom: basis of mobility region from pBR322
   2810..2849    -  CDS            rop (fragment): Rop protein, which maintains plasmids at low copy number; rop
   2850..3035    -  CDS            TcR (fragment): tetracycline efflux protein; tet; confers resistance to tetracycline
   3045..3063    +  promoter       tet promoter (fragment): E. coli promoter for tetracycline efflux protein gene
   3153..4031    -  CDS            araC: L-arabinose regulatory protein; araC
   4058..4342    +  promoter       araBAD promoter: araBAD; promoter of the L-arabinose operon of E. coli; the araC regulatory gene is transcribed in the opposite direction (Guzman et al., 1995)
   4369..4391    +  RBS            RBS: efficient ribosome binding site from bacteriophage T7 gene 10 (Olins and Rangwala, 1989)
   4411..4431    +  CDS            capTEV™ (fragment): composite tag for in vivo biotinylation, TEV protease cleavage, and 6xHis tagging
   4432..4464    +  CDS            T7 tag (gene 10 leader): leader peptide from bacteriophage T7 gene 10 promotes efficient translation in E. coli
   4504..5223    +  CDS            EBFP2: enhanced blue variant of GFP (Ai et al., 2007) mammalian codon-optimized
   5320..6       +  ncRNA          5S rRNA (across the origin): Accession: RF00001 - 5S ribosomal RNA
>Addgene plasmid #14891 | pBad-EBFP2 | addgene full sequence | sequence record 457487 | Addgene NGS Result
GCCAGGCATCAAATAAAACGAAAGGCTCAGTCGAAAGACTGGGCCTTTCGTTTTATCTGTTGTTTGTCGG
TGAACGCTCTCCTGAGTAGGACAAATCCGCCGGGAGCGGATTTGAACGTTGCGAAGCAACGGCCCGGAGG
GTGGCGGGCAGGACGCCCGCCATAAACTGCCAGGCATCAAATTAAGCAGAAGGCCATCCTGACGGATGGC
CTTTTTGCGTTTCTACAAACTCTTTTGTTTATTTTTCTAAATACATTCAAATATGTATCCGCTCATGAGA
CAATAACCCTGATAAATGCTTCAATAATATTGAAAAAGGAAGAGTATGAGTATTCAACATTTCCGTGTCG
CCCTTATTCCCTTTTTTGCGGCATTTTGCCTTCCTGTTTTTGCTCACCCAGAAACGCTGGTGAAAGTAAA
AGATGCTGAAGATCAGTTGGGTGCACGAGTGGGTTACATCGAACTGGATCTCAACAGCGGTAAGATCCTT
GAGAGTTTTCGCCCCGAAGAACGTTTTCCAATGATGAGCACTTTTAAAGTTCTGCTATGTGGCGCGGTAT
TATCCCGTGTTGACGCCGGGCAAGAGCAACTCGGTCGCCGCATACACTATTCTCAGAATGACTTGGTTGA
GTACTCACCAGTCACAGAAAAGCATCTTACGGATGGCATGACAGTAAGAGAATTATGCAGTGCTGCCATA
ACCATGAGTGATAACACTGCGGCCAACTTACTTCTGACAACGATCGGAGGACCGAAGGAGCTAACCGCTT
TTTTGCACAACATGGGGGATCATGTAACTCGCCTTGATCGTTGGGAACCGGAGCTGAATGAAGCCATACC
AAACGACGAGCGTGACACCACGATGCCTGCAGCAATGGCAACAACGTTGCGCAAACTATTAACTGGCGAA
CCACTTACTCTAGCTTCCCGGCAACAATTAATAGACTGGATGGAGGCGGATAAAGTTGCAGGACCACTTC
TGCGCTCGGCCCTTCCGGCTGGCTGGTTTATTGCTGATAAATCTGGAGCCGGTGAGCGTGGGTCTCGCGG
TATCATTGCAGCACTGGGGCCAGATGGTAAGCCCTCCCGTATCGTAGTTATCTACACGACGGGGAGTCAG
GCAACTATGGATGAACGAAATAGACAGATCGCTGAGATAGGTGCCTCACTGATTAAGCATTGGTAACTGT
CAGACCAAGTTTACTCATATATACTTTAGATTGATT
[125 nt withheld, positions 1227-1351]
C
[141 nt withheld, positions 1353-1493]
CCTTTGACGTTGGAGTCCACGTTCTTT
[37 nt withheld, positions 1521-1557]
ACCCTATCTCGGGCTATTCTTTTGATTTATAAGGGATTTTGCCGATTTCGGCCTATTGGTTAAAAAATGA
GCTGATTTAACAAAAATTTAACGCGAATTTTAACAAAATATTAACGTTTACAATTTAAAAGGATCTAGGT
GAAGATCCTTTTTGATAATCTCATGACCAAAATCCCTTAACGTGAGTTTTCGTTCCACTGAGCGTCAGAC
CCCGTAGAAAAGATCAAAGGATCTTCTTGAGATCCTTTTTTTCTGCGCGTAATCTGCTGCTTGCAAACAA
AAAAACCACCGCTACCAGCGGTGGTTTGTTTGCCGGATCAAGAGCTACCAACTCTTTTTCCGAAGGTAAC
TGGCTTCAGCAGAGCGCAGATACCAAATACTGTCCTTCTAGTGTAGCCGTAGTTAGGCCACCACTTCAAG
AACTCTGTAGCACCGCCTACATACCTCGCTCTGCTAATCCTGTTACCAGTGGCTGCTGCCAGTGGCGATA
AGTCGTGTCTTACCGGGTTGGACTCAAGACGATAGTTACCGGATAAGGCGCAGCGGTCGGGCTGAACGGG
GGGTTCGTGCACACAGCCCAGCTTGGAGCGAACGACCTACACCGAACTGAGATACCTACAGCGTGAGCTA
TGAGAAAGCGCCACGCTTCCCGAAGGGAGAAAGGCGGACAGGTATCCGGTAAGCGGCAGGGTCGGAACAG
GAGAGCGCACGAGGGAGCTTCCAGGGGGAAACGCCTGGTATCTTTATAGTCCTGTCGGGTTTCGCCACCT
CTGACTTGAGCGTCGATTTTTGTGATGCTCGTCAGGGGGGCGGAGCCTATGGAAAAACGCCAGCAACGCG
GCCTTTTTACGGTTCCTGGCCTTTTGCTGGCCTTTTGCTCACATGTTCTTTCCTGCGTTATCCCCTGATT
CTGTGGATAACCGTATTACCGCCTTTGAGTGAGCTGATACCGCTCGCCGCAGCCGAACGACCGAGCGCAG
CGAGTCAGTGAGCGAGGAAGCGGAAGAGCGCCTGATGCGGTATTTTCTCCTTACGCATCTGTGCGGTATT
TCACACCGCATCTGGTGCACTCTCAGTACAATCTGCTCTGATGCCGCATAGTTAAGCCAGTATACACTCC
GCTATCGCTACGTGACTGGGTCATGGCTGCGCCCCGACACCCGCCAACACCCGCTGACGCGCCCTGACGG
GCTTGTCTGCTCCCGGCATCCGCTTACAGACAAGCTGTGACCGTCTCCGGGAGCTGCATGTGTCAGAGGT
TTTCACCGTCATCACCGAAACGCGCGAGGCAGAAGGAGATGGCGCCCAACAGTCCCCCGGCCACGGGGCC
TGCCACCATACCCACGCCGAAACAAGCGCTCATGAGCCCGAAGTGGCGAGCCCGATCTTCCCCATCGGTG
ATGTCGGCGATATAGGCGCCAGCAACCGCACCTGTGGCGCCGGTGATGCCGGCCACGATGCGTCCGGCGT
AGAGGATCTGCTCATGTTTGACAGCTTATCATCGATGCATAATGTGCCTGTCAAATGGACGAAGCAGGGA
TTCTGCAAACCCTATGCTACTCCGTCAAGCCGTCAATTGTCTGATTCGTTACCAATTATGACAACTTGAC
GGCTACATCATTCACTTTTTCTTCACAACCGGCACGGAACTCGCTCGGGCTGGCCCCGGTGCATTTTTTA
AATACCCGCGAGAAATAGAGTTGATCGTCAAAACCAACATTGCGACCGACGGTGGCGATAGGCATCCGGG
TGGTGCTCAAAAGCAGCTTCGCCTGGCTGATACGTTGGTCCTCGCGCCAGCTTAAGACGCTAATCCCTAA
CTGCTGGCGGAAAAGATGTGACAGACGCGGCGGCGACAAGCAAACATGCTGTGCGACGCTGGCGATATCA
AAATTGCTGTCTGCCAGGTGATCGCTGATGTACTGACAAGCCTCGCGTACCCGATTATCCATCGGTGGAT
GGAGCGACTCGTTAATCGCTTCCATGCGCCGCAGTAACAATTGCTCAAGCAGATTTATCGCCAGCAGCTC
CGAATAGCGCCCTTCCCCTTGCCCGGCGTTAATGATTTGCCCAAACAGGTCGCTGAAATGCGGCTGGTGC
GCTTCATCCGGGCGAAAGAACCCCGTATTGGCAAATATTGACGGCCAGTTAAGCCATTCATGCCAGTAGG
CGCGCGGACGAAAGTAAACCCACTGGTGATACCATTCGCGAGCCTCCGGATGACGACCGTAGTGATGAAT
CTCTCCTGGCGGGAACAGCAAAATATCACCCGGTCGGCAAACAAATTCTCGTCCCTGATTTTTCACCACC
CCCTGACCGCGAATGGTGAGATTGAGAATATAACCTTTCATTCCCAGCGGTCGGTCGATAAAAAAATCGA
GATAACCGTTGGCCTCAATCGGCGTTAAACCCGCCACCAGATGGGCATTAAACGAGTATCCCGGCAGCAG
GGGATCATTTTGCGCTTCAGCCATACTTTTCATACTCCCGCCATTCAGAGAAGAAACCAATTGTCCATAT
TGCATCAGACATTGCCGTCACTGCGTCTTTTACTGGCTCTTCTCGCTAACCAAACCGGTAACCCCGCTTA
TTAAAAGCATTCTGTAACAAAGCGGGACCAAAGCCATGACAAAAACGCGTAACAAAAGTGTCTATAATCA
CGGCAGAAAAGTCCACATTGATTATTTGCACGGCGTCACACTTTGCTATGCCATAGCATTTTTATCCATA
AGATTAGCGGATACTACCTGACGCTTTTTATCGCAACTCTCTACTGTTTCTCCATACCCGTTTTTTTGGG
CTAGAAATAATTTTGTTTAACTTTAAGAAGGAGATATACATATGCGGGGTTCTCATCATCATCATCATCA
TGGTATGGCTAGCATGACTGGTGGACAGCAAATGGGTCGGGATCTGTACGAGAACCTGTACTTCCAGGGC
TCGAGCATGGTGAGCAAGGGCGAGGAGCTGTTCACCGGGGTGGTGCCCATCCTGGTCGAGCTGGACGGCG
ACGTAAACGGCCACAAGTTCAGCGTGAGGGGCGAGGGCGAGGGCGATGCCACCAACGGCAAGCTGACCCT
GAAGTTCATCTGCACCACCGGCAAGCTGCCCGTGCCCTGGCCCACCCTCGTGACCACCCTGAGCCACGGC
GTGCAGTGCTTCGCCCGCTACCCCGACCACATGAAGCAGCACGACTTCTTCAAGTCCGCCATGCCCGAAG
GCTACGTCCAGGAGCGCACCATCTTCTTCAAGGACGACGGCACCTACAAGACCCGCGCCGAGGTGAAGTT
CGAGGGCGACACCCTGGTGAACCGCATCGAGCTGAAGGGCGTCGACTTCAAGGAGGACGGCAACATCCTG
GGGCACAAGCTGGAGTACAACTTCAACAGCCACAACATCTATATCATGGCCGTCAAGCAGAAGAACGGCA
TCAAGGTGAACTTCAAGATCCGCCACAACGTGGAGGACGGCAGCGTGCAGCTCGCCGACCACTACCAGCA
GAACACCCCCATCGGCGACGGCCCCGTGCTGCTGCCCGACAGCCACTACCTGAGCACCCAGTCCGTGCTG
AGCAAAGACCCCAACGAGAAGCGCGATCACATGGTCCTGCTGGAGTTCCGCACCGCCGCCGGGATCACTC
TCGGCATGGACGAGCTGTACAAGTAAGAATTCGAAGCTTGGCTGTTTTGGCGGATGAGAGAAGATTTTCA
GCCTGATACAGATTAAATCAGAACGCAGAAGCGGTCTGATAAAACAGAATTTGCCTGGCGGCAGTAGCGC
GGTGGTCCCACCTGACCCCATGCCGAACTCAGAAGTGAAACGCCGTAGCGCCGATGGTAGTGTGGGGTCT
CCCCATGCGAGAGTAGGGAACT
