>Addgene plasmid #14891 | pBad-EBFP2 | addgene partial sequence | sequence record 162710 | pBAD-F 5'-ATGCCATAGCATTTTTATCC-3'
TGACGCTTTTTATCGCAACTCTCTACTGTTTCTCCATACCCGTTTTTTTGGGCTAGAAATAATTTTGTTT
AACTTTAAGAAGGAGATATACATATGCGGGGTTCTCATCATCATCATCATCATGGTATGGCTAGCATGAC
TGGTGGACAGCAAATGGGTCGGGATCTGTACGAGAACCTGTACTTCCAGGGCTCGAGCATGGTGAGCAAG
GGCGAGGAGCTGTTCACCGGGGTGGTGCCCATCCTGGTCGAGCTGGACGGCGACGTAAACGGCCACAAGT
TCAGCGTGAGGGGCGAGGGCGAGGGCGATGCCACCAACGGCAAGCTGACCCTGAAGTTCATCTGCACCAC
CGGCAAGCTGCCCGTGCCCTGGCCCACCCTCGTGACCACCCTGAGCCACGGCGTGCAGTGCTTCGCCCGC
TACCCCGACCACATGAAGCAGCACGACTTCTTCAAGTCCGCCATGCCCGAAGGCTACGTCCAGGAGCGCA
CCATCTTCTTCAAGGACGACGGCACCTACAAGACCCGCGCCGAGGTGAAGTTCGAGGGCGACACCCTGGT
GAACCGCATCGAGCTGAAGGGCGTCGACTTCAAGGAGGACGGCAACATCCTGGGGCACAAGCTGGAGTAC
AACTTCAACAGCCACAACATCTATATCATGGCCGTCAAGCAGAAGAACGGCATCAAGGTGAACTTCAAGA
TCCGCCACAACGTGGAGGACGGCAGCGTGCAGCTCGCCGACCACTACCAGCAGAACACCCCCATCGGCGA
CGGCCCCGTGCTGCTGCCCGACAGCCACTACCTGAGCACCCAGTCCGTGCTGAGCAAAGACCCCAACGAG
AAGCGCGATCACATGGTCCTGCTGGAGTTCCGCACCGCCGCCGGGATCACTCTCGGC
